>Addgene plasmid #11120 | pBabepuro-flag-RalA Q72L/B | addgene partial sequence | sequence record 18064 | 11120 with pBABE5'
CTTTGGCCTTACACAAAGTCATCATGGTGGGCAGTGGTGGTGTGGGCAAGTCAGCTCTGACTCTACAGTT
CATGTACGATGAGTTTGTGGAGGACTATGAGCCTACCAAAGCAGACAGCTACCGGAAGAAGGTAGTGCTG
GATGGGGAGGAAGTACAGATTGATATCTTAGATACAGCTGGGCTGGAGGACTATGCTGCAATTAGAGACA
ACTACTTCCGAAGCGGGGAGGGCTTCCTCTGTGTCTTCTCTATTACAGAAATGGAATCCTTTGCAGCTAC
AGCTGACTTCAGGGAGCAGATTTTAAGAGTAAAAGAAGACGAGAATGTTCCATTTCTACTGGTTGGTAAC
AAATCAGATTTAGAAGATAAAAGGCAGGTTTCTGTAGAAGAGGCAAAAAACAGAGCTGACCAGTGGAATG
TTAACTACGTGGAAACGTCTGCTAAAACACGAGCTAATGTTGACAAGGTATTTTTTGATTTAATGAGAGA
AATTCGAACAAAGAAGATGTCAGAAAACAAAGACAAGAATG
