[The description below was written by a language model from this plasmid's Addgene catalogue record.]
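Description:
pBabepuro-flag-RalA Q72L/B is a retroviral mammalian expression plasmid built on the pBABE-puro backbone (about 5.1 kb without insert). It is propagated in E. coli under ampicillin selection, and it carries a puromycin resistance marker for selecting stably transduced mammalian cells. No feature table accompanies the record, so the promoters, LTRs and packaging signal are not itemised. In general, pBABE vectors are Moloney murine leukaemia virus-based: the insert is transcribed from the 5′ LTR, and the region between the LTRs is packaged into virus when the plasmid is introduced into a packaging cell line.

The roughly 700 bp human insert, cloned between BamHI and XhoI sites, encodes a FLAG-tagged chimeric Ral GTPase. It consists of RalA carrying the Q72L substitution, with its native C-terminus removed and replaced by the corresponding region of RalB. The insert name field lists the mutation as Q72A, whereas the plasmid name and the mutation field both give Q72L, so the record is internally inconsistent on this point. Q72L is generally regarded as a GTPase-deficient, constitutively active form of Ral, and the C-terminal regions of small GTPases typically govern membrane targeting and localisation. The position of the FLAG tag relative to the protein is not stated.

The associated publication concerns the requirement for RalA activation in Ras-driven tumorigenesis of human cells. The construct therefore appears intended for stable expression of an activated RalA/RalB chimera, which could test how the divergent C-termini contribute to the distinct functions of the two Ral isoforms. The FLAG epitope allows detection of the expressed protein.
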