Addgene plasmid #11120: pBabepuro-flag-RalA Q72L/B
Depositing lab: Christopher Counter. Depositing organization: Duke University. Publication: Activation of RalA is critical for Ras-induced tumorigenesis of human cells. Lim KH, Baines AT, Fiordalisi JJ, Shipitsin M, Feig LA, Cox AD, Der CJ, Counter CM. Cancer Cell. 2005 Jun . 7(6):533-45. 10.1016/j.ccr.2005.04.030 PubMed 15950903.
Backbone
  Vector backbone: pbabepuro
  Backbone size w/o insert (bp): 5100
  Vector type: Mammalian Expression, Retroviral
  Selectable markers: Puromycin
Growth in bacteria
  Bacterial resistance: Ampicillin, 100 μg/mL
  Growth temperature: 37°C
  Growth strain: DH5alpha
  Copy number: Unknown
Gene/Insert
  Gene/Insert name: RalA Q72A mutant, RalB C-Terminus (alt names: RalA; RalB)
  Species: H. sapiens (human)
  Insert size (bp): 700
  Mutation: Q72L, wildtype C-terminus deleted, substituted with that of RalB
  Entrez Gene: RALA (a.k.a. HINCONS, RAL); RALB
  Tag / fusion protein: FLAG
  Cloning method: Restriction Enzyme; 5′ cloning site BamH I (unknown if destroyed); 3′ cloning site Xho I (unknown if destroyed)
  Sequencing primers: 5′ pBABE 5'
Terms and licenses: Academic/Nonprofit Terms; Industry Terms: Not Available to Industry
How to cite: pBabepuro-flag-RalA Q72L/B was a gift from Christopher Counter (Addgene plasmid # 11120)
